Addgene plasmid #20049: pSB819-PKR-hum-FYA
Depositing lab: Harmit Malik. Depositing organization: Fred Hutchinson Cancer Center. Publication: Protein kinase R reveals an evolutionary model for defeating viral mimicry. Elde NC, Child SJ, Geballe AP, Malik HS. Nature. 2009 Jan 22;457(7228):485-9. doi: 10.1038/nature07529. Epub 2008 Nov 30. PubMed 19043403.
Backbone
  Vector backbone: PSB819
  Backbone size w/o insert (bp): 6400
  Vector type: Yeast Expression
  Selectable markers: URA3
Growth in bacteria
  Bacterial resistance: Ampicillin, 100 μg/mL
  Growth temperature: 37°C
  Growth strain: DH5alpha
  Copy number: High Copy
Gene/Insert
  Gene/Insert name: Protein kinase R (alt name: EIF2AK2)
  Species: H. sapiens (human)
  Insert size (bp): 1656
  Mutation: L394F, F489Y, S492A
  GenBank ID: NM_002759
  Entrez Gene: EIF2AK2 (a.k.a. DYT33, EIF2AK1, LEUDEN, PKR, PPP1R83, PRKR)
  Cloning method: Restriction Enzyme; 5′ cloning site XhoI (not destroyed); 3′ cloning site NotI (not destroyed)
  Sequencing primers: 5′ n/a; 3′ M13R
Terms and licenses: Academic/Nonprofit Terms; Industry Terms: Not Available to Industry
How to cite: pSB819-PKR-hum-FYA was a gift from Harmit Malik (Addgene plasmid # 20049 ; http://n2t.net/addgene:20049 ; RRID:Addgene_20049)
