[The description below was written by a language model from this plasmid's Addgene catalogue record.]
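Description:
pSB819-PKR-hum-FYA is a yeast expression plasmid built on the pSB819 backbone (about 6.4 kb without insert) that carries a mutant form of human protein kinase R (PKR, gene symbol EIF2AK2). It works as a shuttle vector. In bacteria it is maintained at high copy under ampicillin selection, and in yeast it is selected through the URA3 auxotrophic marker, which restores uracil prototrophy in ura3-deficient strains. The record does not state the promoter driving PKR expression, the yeast replication or integration mode, or any epitope tags. No feature table is provided, so these details cannot be inferred here.

The roughly 1.66 kb insert corresponds to the human PKR coding sequence. It was cloned between XhoI and NotI sites, both of which are retained, so the insert can be excised or exchanged. It bears three amino-acid substitutions, L394F, F489Y and S492A, and the "FYA" in the name evidently abbreviates these. PKR is an interferon-induced, double-stranded-RNA-activated kinase that phosphorylates the translation initiation factor eIF2α to shut down protein synthesis in infected cells. Many viruses counter it with antagonists, including proteins that mimic the eIF2α substrate.

The associated publication concerns the evolution of PKR as a model for how a host factor can defeat viral mimicry. This suggests the plasmid was made to test how specific residue changes in human PKR affect its function or its susceptibility to viral antagonists when expressed in yeast. The record itself does not spell out the exact assay or the origin of the substituted residues.
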