>Addgene plasmid #20049 | pSB819-PKR-hum-FYA | addgene partial sequence | sequence record 25776 | 20049 with M13R
AGCTGGNGCTNNNNCGCGGTGGCGGCCGCCTAACATNNNNNNNNNNCATTTTTCTCTGGGCTTTTCTTCC
ACACAGTCAAGGTCCTTAGTATTTCAGATGTGTTAGGTCGATCCTCAGGTTTCTTTGAGAGTAATTTCTG
TAGAAGAGTTTTTTCTTTTTTATCAAATATATCTGAGATGATGCCATCCCGTAGGTCTGTGAAAAACTTT
GCTGTTTCATAAGCAGTGTCACATACATGAAGAAGTTCAGCAAGAATTAGCCCCAAAGCGTAGAGGTCCA
CTTCCTTTCCATAGTCTTGCGAAGAAATCTGTTCTGGGCTCATGTATCGCAAAGTTCCCTTACTCCTTGT
TCGCTTTCCATCATTTTTCAGAGATGTTACAAGTCCAAAGTCTCCAATCTTTACTTGTTTTGTATCTACT
AAGAATATATTACTTGGCTTAAGATCTCTATGAATTAATTTTTTTGAATGTATATAATCCACCCCTTTTG
TTATTTGTTCAAAGAATTCCAAAGNCNNNACTTTGTCTAGTNNNCNCTCTTNTTTTTTTNNNNCCNNTNG
NNNNGGTCCCTTTATCACAGAATTCCATTTGGANTGAAAANGNNNNNTNNNTCTTTGACNNNNNNCTATT
TTTGCTGTTCTCAGGATCATAATCACTG
